>Addgene plasmid #194507 | pGTag NGFR EGFP nLAP -2 | addgene full sequence | sequence record 384059 | Addgene Partial NGS Result
NNNNNNNNNNNNNNNNNNNNNNNNNNNNNNNNNCGTCAGGGGGGCGGAGCCTATGGAAAAACGCCAGCAA
CGCGGCCTTTTTACGGTTCCTGGCCTTTTGCTGGCCTTTTGCTCACATGTTCTTTCCTGCGTTATCCCCT
GATTCTGTGGATAACCGTATTACCGCCTTTGAGTGAGCTGATACCGCTCGCCGCAGCCGAACGACCGAGC
GCAGCGAGTCAGTGAGCGAGGAAGCGGAAGAGCGCCCAATACGCAAACCGCCTCTCCCCGCGCGTTGGCC
GATTCATTAATGCAGCTGGCACGACAGGTTTCCCGACTGGAAAGCGGGCAGTGAGCGCAACGCAATTAAT
GTGAGTTAGCTCACTCATTAGGCACCCCAGGCTTTACACTTTATGCTTCCGGCTCGTATGTTGTGTGGAA
TTGTGAGCGGATAACAATTTCACACAGGAAACAGCTATGACCATGATTACGCCAAGCGCGCAATTAACCC
TCACTAAAGGGAACAAAAGCTGGGTACCGGGCCCCCCCTCGAGACATCAGGTATGTCGGGAACCTCTCCA
GGAACGAGGCCCTGGGCAGGTCGTCGGTCAGCTTGTCGTCGTCGTCCTTATAGTCCCCTCCGCCTCCGCC
TCCCTGAAAGTACAGGTTCTCGCCTCCTCCTCCGCTGTCCATGTGCTGCCGCTCGAATTTAGCAGCAGCT
GTTTCTTTGAACTTGGCGGCGCTGCCAGAGGGGCCAGAGCTGCTCAGGGGGCCCTGGAACAGCACTTCCA
GGCTGCTGCTGCCGCTGGGGCCGCTGCTCTTGTACAGCTCGTCCATGCCCAGGGTGATTCCGGCGGCTGT
CACAAATTCTTTCAGCACCATGTGGTCCCGCTTCTCGTTGGGGTCCTTGCTGAGAGCGCTCTGGGTGCTC
AGGTAGTGGTTGTCGGGCAGCAGCACGGGGCCGTCGCCGATGGGGGTGTTCTGCTGGTAGTGGTCGGCCA
GCTGCACGCTGCCGTCCTCGATGTTGTGCCGGATCTTGAAGTTGACCTTGATGCCGTTCTTCTGCTTGTC
GGCCATAATGTACACGTTGTGGCTGTTGTAGTTGTATTCCAGCTTGTGGCCCAGGATGTTGCCGTCCTCT
TTGAAGTCGATGCCCTTCAGCTCGATCCTGTTCACCAGTGTGTCGCCCTCGAACTTCACCTCGGCCCTGG
TCTTGTAGTTGCCGTCGTCCTTGAAAAAGATGGTGCGCTCCTGGACGTAGCCCTCGGGCATGGCGCTCTT
GAAGAAATCGTGCTGCTTCATGTGGTCGGGGTATCTGCTGAAGCACTGCACGCCGTAGGTCAGGGTGGTC
ACCAGGGTGGGCCAGGGCACGGGCAGCTTGCCGGTGGTGCAGATGAACTTCAGGGTCAGCTTGCCGTAGG
TGGCGTCGCCTTCGCCCTCGCCGGACACGCTGAACTTGTGGCCGTTCACGTCGCCGTCCAGCTCCACCAG
GATGGGCACCACGCCGGTGAACAGTTCCTCGCCCTTGGACACCATGGGCCCGGGGTTTTCTTCAACATCT
CCTGCTTGCTTTAACAGAGAGAAGTTCGTGGCTCCGCGGAGGATCCCCCTGTTCCACCTCTTGAAGGCTA
TGTAGGCCACAAGGCCCACAACCACAGCAGCCAGGATGGAGCAATAGACAGGGATGAGGTTGTCGGTGGT
GCCTCGGGTCACCACGGGCTGGGAGCTGCCCATCACTGTGGTCACCACACCTGCCACCGTGCTGGCTATG
AGGTCTTGTTCTGGAGGTGCCTCAGGCTCCTGGGTGCTGGGGGCTGTGCTGTCCGAGCCCTCTGGGGGTG
TGGACCGTGTAATCCAACGGCCAGGGATCTCCTCGCACTCGGCGTCGGCCCAGCGTGTGCACTCGCGGAG
CTGGCGCTCGGTGTCCTCGCACACGGTGCAGGGCAGGCACGGGTCCACGTGGTTGGCCTCGTCGGAATAC
GTGCCGTCGGGGCACTCCTCGCACACGGTGTTCTGCTTGTCCTGGCAGGAGAACACGAGGCCCGAGCCCG
CCTCGCACACGCGGCACGCCTCGCAGCGCCCAGTCGTCTCATCCTGGTAGTAGCCGTAGGCGCAGCGGCA
CACGGCGTCGTCGGCCTCCACGCACGGCGCCGACATGCTCTGGAGCCCCACGCACTCGGTGCACGGCTTG
CACGGCTCGGTCGCGCTCACCACGTCGGAGAACGTCACGCTGTCCAGGCAGGGCTCACACACGGTCTGGT
TGGCTCCACAAGGCTGGGCCACACCCTCGCCCAGGTTGCAGGCTTTGCAGCACTCACCGCTGTGTGTGTA
CAGGCCTGTGGGGCATGCCTCCTTGGCACCTCCAAGGGACACCCCCAGAAGCAGCAACAGCAGCAGGCGC
GGCCCGTCCATGGCGCGGCCGGTGGCACCTGCCCCCATGGTGGTACTTAGGTATGTCGGGAACCTCTCCA
GGGAGTAGTCGACGGTATCGATAAGCTAGATGTCCTGAAATGTAAGATCTGAATTCAAAAAAGCACCGAC
TCGGTGCCACTTTTTCAAGTTGATAACGGACTAGCCTTATTTTAACTTGCTATTTCTAGCTCTAAAACGG
AGAGGTTCCCGACATACCGGTGTTTCGTCCTTTCCACAAGATATATAAAGCCAAGAAATCGAAATACTTT
CAAGTTACGGTAAGCATATGATAGTCCATTTTAAAACATAATTTTAAAACTGCAAACTACCCAAGAAATT
ATTACTTTCTACGTCACGTATTTTGTACTAATATCTTTGTGTTTACAGTCAAATTAATTCTAATTATCTC
TCTAACAGCCTTGTATCGTATATGCAAATATGAAGGAATCATGGGAAATAGTCGGATCTTAGGGATAACA
GGGTAATGCGGGTAGCTCCAATTCGCCCTATAGTGAGTCGTATTACGCGCGCTCACTGGCCGTCGTTTTA
CAACGTCGTGACTGGGAAAACCCTGGCGTTACCCAACTTAATCGCCTTGCAGCACATCCCCCTTTCGCCA
GCTGGCGTAATAGCGAAGAGGCCCGCACCGATCGCCCTTCCCAACAGTTGCGCAGCCTGAATGGCGAATG
GAAATTGTAAGCGTTAATATTTTGTTAAAATTCGCGTTAAATTTTTGTTAAATCAGCTCATTTTTTAACC
AATAGGCCGAAATCGGCAAAATCCCTTATAAATCAAAAGAATAGACCGAGATAGGGT
[37 nt withheld, positions 3208-3244]
AAAGAACGTGGACTCCAACGTCAAAGG
[49 nt withheld, positions 3272-3320]
T
[91 nt withheld, positions 3322-3412]
G
[124 nt withheld, positions 3414-3537]
CAGGTGGCACTTTTCGGGGAAATGTGCGCGGAACCCCTATTTGTTTATTTTTCTAAATACATTCAAATAT
GTATCCGCTCATGAGACAATAACCCTGATAAATGCTTCAATAATATTGAAAAAGGAAGAGTATGAGTATT
CAACATTTCCGTGTCGCCCTTATTCCCTTTTTTGCGGCATTTTGCCTTCCTGTTTTTGCTCACCCAGAAA
CGCTGGTGAAAGTAAAAGATGCTGAAGATCAGTTGGGTGCACGAGTGGGTTACATCGAACTGGATCTCAA
CAGCGGTAAGATCCTTGAGAGTTTTCGCCCCGAAGAACGTTTTCCAATGATGAGCACTTTTAAAGTTCTG
CTATGTGGCGCGGTATTATCCCGTATTGACGCCGGGCAAGAGCAACTCGGTCGCCGCATACACTATTCTC
AGAATGACTTGGTTGAGTACTCACCAGTCACAGAAAAGCATCTTACGGATGGCATGACAGTAAGAGAATT
ATGCAGTGCTGCCATAACCATGAGTGATAACACTGCGGCCAACTTACTTCTGACAACGATCGGAGGACCG
AAGGAGCTAACCGCTTTTTTGCACAACATGGGGGATCATGTAACTCGCCTTGATCGTTGGGAACCGGAGC
TGAATGAAGCCATACCAAACGACGAGCGTGACACCACGATGCCTGTAGCAATGGCAACAACGTTGCGCAA
ACTATTAACTGGCGAACTACTTACTCTAGCTTCCCGGCAACAATTAATAGACTGGATGGAGGCGGATAAA
GTTGCAGGACCACTTCTGCGCTCGGCCCTTCCGGCTGGCTGGTTTATTGCTGATAAATCTGGAGCCGGTG
AGCGTGGGTCTCGCGGTATCATTGCAGCACTGGGGCCAGATGGTAAGCCCTCCCGTATCGTAGTTATCTA
CACGACGGGGAGTCAGGCAACTATGGATGAACGAAATAGACAGATCGCTGAGATAGGTGCCTCACTGATT
AAGCATTGGTAACTGTCAGACCAAGTTTACTCATATATACTTTAGATTGATTTAAAACTTCATTTTTAAT
TTAAAAGGATCTAGGTGAAGATCCTTTTTGATAATCTCATGACCAAAATCCCTTAACGTGAGTTTTCGTT
CCACTGAGCGTCAGACCCCGTAGAAAAGATCAAAGGATCTTCTTGAGATCCTTTTTTTCTGCGCGTAATC
TGCTGCTTGCAAACAAAAAAACCACCGCTACCAGCGGTGGTTTGTTTGCCGGATCAAGAGCTACCAACTC
TTTTTCCGAAGGTAACTGGCTTCAGCAGAGCGCAGATACCAAATACTGTTCTTCTAGTGTAGCCGTAGTT
AGGCCACCACTTCAAGAACTCTGTAGCACCGCCTACATACCTCGCTCTGCTAATCCTGTTACCAGTGGCT
GCTGCCAGTGGCGATAAGTCGTGTCTTACCGGGTTGGACTCAAGACGATAGTTACCGGATAAGGCGCAGC
GGTCGGGCTGAACGGGGGGTTCGTGCACACAGCCCAGCTTGGAGCGAACGACCTACACCGAACTGAGATA
CCTACAGCGTGAGCTATGAGAAAGCGCCACGCTTCCCGAAGGGAGAAAGGCGGACAGGTATCCGGTAAGC
GGCAGGGTCGGAACAGGAGAGCGCACGAGGGAGCTTCCAGGGGGAAACGCCTGGTATCTTTATAGTCCTG
TCGGGTTTCGCCACCTCTGACTTGAGCGTCGATTTTTGTGATGCTCGTCAGGGGGGCGGAGCCTATGGAA
AAACGCCAGCAACGCGGCCTTTTTACGGTTCCTGGCCTTTTGCTGGCCTTTTGCTCACATGTTCTTTCCT
GCGTTATCCCCTGATTCTGTGGATAACCGTATTACCGCCTTTGAGTGAGCTGATACCGCTCGCCGCAGCC
GAACGACCGAGCGCAGCGAGTCAGTGAGCGAGGAAGCGGAAGAGCGCCTGATGCGGTATTTTCTCCTTAC
GCATCTGTGCGGTATTTCACACCGCATATGGTGCACTCTCAGTACAATCTGCTCTGATGCCGCATAGTTA
AGCCAGTAAGCTTTTTGCAAAAGCCTAGGCCTCCAAAAAAGCCTCCTCACTACTTCTGGAATAGCTCAGA
GGCCGAGGCGGCCTCGGCCTCTGCATAAATAAAAAAAATTAGTCAGCCATGGGGCGGAGAATGGGCGGAA
CTGGGCGGAGTTAGGGGCGGGATGGGCGGAGTTAGGGGCGGGACTATGGTTGCTGACTAATTGAGATGCA
TGCTTTGCATACTTCTGCCTGCTGGGGAGCCTGGGGACTTTCCACACCTGGTTGCTGACTAATTGAGATG
CATGCTTTGCATACTTCTGCCTGCTGGGGAGCCTGGGGACTTTCCACACCCTAACTGACACACATTCCAC
AGCCGGATCTACACTCCGCTATCGCTACGTGACTGGGTCATGGCTGCGCCCCGACACCCGCCAACACCCG
CTGACGCGCCCTGACGGGCTTGTCTGCTCCCGGCATCCGCTTACAGACAAGCTGTGACCGTCTCCGGGAG
CTGCATGTGTCAGAGGTTTTCACCGTCATCACCGAAACGCGCGAGGCAGCCAGCTTACCTCCCGGTGGTG
GGTCGGTGGTCCCTGGGCAGGGGTCTCCCGATCCCGGACGAGCCCCCAAATGAAAGACCCCCGCTGACGG
GTAGTCAATCACTCAGAGGAGACCCTCCCAAGGAACAGCGAGACCACAAGTCGGATGCAACTGCAAGAGG
GTTTATTGGATACACGGGTACCCGGGCGACTCAGTCAATCGGAGGACTGGCGCCCCGAGTGAGGGGTTGT
GGGCTCTTTTATTGAGCTCGGGGAGCAGAAGCGCGCGAACAGAAGCGAGAAGCGAACTGATTGGTTAGTT
CAAATAAGGCACAGGGTCATTTCAGGTCCTTGGGGCACCCTGGAAACATCTGATGGTTCTCTAGGGTCGA
CCCTGTTCCATCTGTTCCTGACCTTGATCTGAACTTCTCTATTCTCAGTTATGTATTTTTCCATGCCTTG
CAAAATGGCGTTACTTAAGCTAGCTTGCCAAACCTACAGGTGGGGTCTTTCATTCCCCCCTTTTTCTGGA
GACTAAATAAAATCTTTTATTTTATCTATGGCTCGTACTCTATAGGCTTCAGCTGGTGATATTGTTGAGT
CAAAACTAGAGCCTGGACCACTGATATCCTGTCTTTAACAAATTGGACTAATCGATAAGCTTATCTCTAC
ACTGGCTCGATGGAGTCAGCCTAGTGTCCCTCGGAAAGCCTTGAGGTCCCTTTGGAGCAGTTCTGCACTC
GGCCTCTGCAGCGCTGCAGCCCTCGATAGAGATCTGCACCCAATCGGCAGGCACGGGCGGCGATCTCCAA
TCTGCGGGATCAGTCAGATCACCCGAGTGCGTGGGCATGACAATCGTGCCCTGGGGACCAACACAATCCA
GAAGGGCCTGAATCACTGCGACCGGCCCTCCCGCGACCCAGCCGAGCGAGCTTAGCGAACTGTGGACGAG
AACTGTGCCACCAAGCGTAAGGCCGTTCTCTCGCATTTGCCTTGCTAGGCTCGCGCGAGTTGCTGGCTGA
GGCGTTCTCGAAATCAGCTCTTGTTCGGTCGGCATCTACTCTATTCCTTTGCCCTCGGACGAGTGCTGGG
GCGTCGGTTTCCACTATCGGCGAGTACTTCTACACAGCCATCGGTCCAGACGGCCGCGCTTCTGCGGGCG
ATTTGTGTACGCCCGACAGTCCCGGCTCCGGATCGGACGATTGCGTCGCATCGACCCTGCGCCCAAGCTG
CATCATCGAAATTGCCGTCAACCAAGCTCTGATAGAGTTGGTCAAGACCAATGCGGAGCATATACGCCCG
GAGCCGCGGCGATCCTGCAAGCTCCGGATGCCTCCGCTCGAAGTAGCGCGTCTGCTGCTCCATACAAGCC
AACCACGGCCTCCAGAAGAAGATGTTGGCGACCTCGTATTGGGAATCCCCGAACATCGCCTCGCTCCAGT
CAATGACCGCTGTTATGCGGCCATTGTCCGTCAGGACATTGTTGGAGCCGAAATCCGCGTGCACGAGGTG
CCGGACTTCGGGGCAGTCCTCGGCCCAAAGCATCAGCTCATCGAGAGCCTGCGCGACGGACGCACTGACG
GTGTCGTCCATCACAGTTTGCCAGTGATACACATGGGGATCAGCAATCGCGCATATGAAATCACGCCATG
TAGTGTATTGACCGATTCCTTGCGGTCCGAATGGGCCGAACCCGCTCGTCTGGCTAAGATCGGCCGCAGC
GATCGCATCCATGGCCTCCGCGACCGGCTGCAGAACAGCGGGCAGTTCGGTTTCAGGCAGGTCTTGCAAC
GTGACACCCTGTGCACGGCGGGAGATGCAATAGGTCAGGCTCTCGCTGAATTCCCCAATGTCAAGCACTT
CCGGAATCGGGAGCGCGGCCGATGCAAAGTGCCGATAAACATAACGATCTTTGTAGAAACCATCGGCGCA
GCTATTTACCCGCAGGACATATCCACGCCCTCCTACATCGAAGCTGAAAGCACGAGATTCTTCGCCCTCC
GAGAGCTGCATCAGGTCGGAGACGCTGTCGAACTTTTCGATCAGAAACTTCTCGACAGACGTCGCGGTGA
GTTCAGGCTTTCCGGATCTATCCATCTTTGGTACGGGTTGTGGCAAGCTTATCATCGTGTTTTTCAAAGG
AAAACCACGTCCCCGTGGTTCGGGGGGCCTAGACGTTTTTTTAACCTCGACTAAACACATGTAAAGCATG
TGCACCGAGGCCCCAGATCAGATCCCATACAATGGGGTACCTTCTGGGCATCCTTCAGCCCCTTGTTGAA
TACGCTTGAGGAGAGCCATTTGACTCTTTCCACAACTATCCAACTCACAACGTGGCACTGGGGTTGTGCC
GCCTTTGCAGGTGTATCTTATACACGTGGCTTTTGGCCGCAGAGGCACCTGTCGCCAGGTGGGGGGTTCC
GCTGCCTGCAAAGGGTCGCTACAGACGTTGTTTGTCTTCAAGAAGCTTCCAGAGGAACTGCTTCCTTCAC
GACATTCAACAGACCTTGCATTCCTTTGGCGAGAGGGGAAAGACCCCTAGGAATGCTCGTCAAGAAGACA
GGGCCAGGTTTCCGGGCCCTCACATTGCCAAAAGACGGCAATATGGTGGAAAATAACATATAGACAAACG
CACACCGGCCTTATTCCAAGCGGCTTCGGCCAGTAACGTTAGGGGGGGGGAGNNNN
Features (pLannotate 1.2.2; 30 found; start..end, strand, type, name):
     34..63      +  rep_origin     ColA ori (fragment): Plasmids containing the ColA origin of replication can be propagated in E. coli cells that contain additional plasmids with compatible origins.
    107..240     +  rep_origin     RSF ori (fragment): Plasmids containing the RSF 1030 origin of replication can be propagated in E. coli cells that contain additional plasmids with compatible origins.
    242..334     +  CDS            lacI (fragment): lac repressor; lacI; The lac repressor binds to the lac operator to inhibit transcription in E. coli. This inhibition can be relieved by adding lactose or isopropyl-β-D-thiogalactopyranoside (IPTG).
    347..368     +  protein_bind   CAP binding site: CAP binding activates transcription in the presence of cAMP. E. coli catabolite activator protein
    383..413     +  promoter       lac promoter: promoter for the E. coli lac operon
    421..437     +  protein_bind   lac operator: The lac repressor binds to the lac operator to inhibit transcription in E. coli. This inhibition can be relieved by adding lactose or isopropyl-β-D-thiogalactopyranoside (IPTG). lac repressor encoded by lacI
    482..500     +  promoter       T3 promoter: promoter for bacteriophage T3 RNA polymerase
    513..533     -  misc_feature   MCS (fragment): pBluescript multiple cloning site
    799..1515    -  CDS            EGFP: EGFP is a basic (constitutively fluorescent) green fluorescent protein published in 1996, derived from Aequorea victoria. It is reported to be a rapidly-maturing weak dimer with moderate acid sensitivity.
   1520..1572    -  CDS            P2A (fragment): 2A peptide from porcine teschovirus-1 polyprotein Eukaryotic ribosomes fail to insert a peptide bond between the Gly and Pro residues, yielding separate polypeptides.
   1591..2418    -  CDS            NGFR (fragment): TNR16_HUMAN - Also known as TNFRSF16. Experimental evidence at protein level: Swiss-Prot protein existence level 1. Low affinity receptor which can bind to NGF, BDNF, NTF3, and NTF4. Forms a heterodimeric receptor with SORCS2 that binds the precursor forms of NGF, BDNF and NTF3 with high affinity, and has much lower affinity for mature NGF and BDNF (PubMed:24908487). Plays an important role in differentiation and survival of specific neuronal populations during development (By similarity). Can mediate cell survival as well as cell death of neural cells. Plays a role in the inactivation of RHOA
   2458..2477    -  misc_feature   MCS (fragment): pBluescript multiple cloning site
   2513..2588    -  misc_RNA       gRNA scaffold: guide RNA scaffold for the Streptococcus pyogenes CRISPR/Cas9 system
   2617..2851    -  promoter       U6 promoter: RNA polymerase III promoter for human U6 snRNA
   2897..2915    -  promoter       T7 promoter: promoter for bacteriophage T7 RNA polymerase
   2923..3078    +  CDS            lacZα (fragment): LacZα fragment of β-galactosidase; lacZ fragment
   3109..3537    -  rep_origin     f1 ori (sequence partly withheld): f1 bacteriophage origin of replication; arrow indicates direction of (+) strand synthesis
   3564..3668    +  promoter       AmpR promoter: bla
   3669..4529    +  CDS            AmpR: β-lactamase; bla; confers resistance to ampicillin, carbenicillin, and related antibiotics
   4700..5288    +  rep_origin     ori: high-copy-number ColE1/pMB1/pBR322/pUC origin of replication
   5474..5575    -  misc_feature   bom (fragment): basis of mobility region from pBR322
   5581..5910    -  promoter       SV40 promoter: SV40 enhancer and early promoter
   5927..5965    -  misc_feature   bom (fragment): basis of mobility region from pBR322
   6067..6107    -  CDS            rop (fragment): Rop protein, which maintains plasmids at low copy number; rop
   6176..6601    -  LTR            3' LTR (ΔU3): self-inactivating 3' long terminal repeat (LTR) from Moloney murine leukemia virus
   6643..6743    -  CDS            env (fragment): murine leukemia virus gPr80 envelope polyprotein precursor; env; proteolytically cleaved into gp70SU and p15TM subunits
   6776..6847    -  CDS            Mos (fragment): MOS_MOUSE - Experimental evidence at transcript level: Swiss-Prot protein existence level 2. From Mus musculus (Mouse).
   6858..7130    -  CDS            yokD (fragment): YOKD_BACSU - Experimental evidence at protein level: Swiss-Prot protein existence level 1. May contribute to antibiotic resistance. From Bacillus subtilis (strain 168).
   7148..8168    -  CDS            HygR (fragment): aminoglycoside phosphotransferase from E. coli; aph(4)-Ia; confers resistance to hygromycin
   8206..8668    -  misc_feature   IRES: internal ribosome entry site (IRES) of the encephalomyocarditis virus (EMCV)
