>Addgene plasmid #194507 | pGTag NGFR EGFP nLAP -2 | addgene full sequence | sequence record 389109 | Addgene NGS Result
CGACGTTGTAAAACGACGGCCAGTGAGCGCGCGTAATACGACTCACTATAGGGCGAATTGGAGCTACCCG
CATTACCCTGTTATCCCTAAGATCCGACTATTTCCCATGATTCCTTCATATTTGCATATACGATACAAGG
CTGTTAGAGAGATAATTAGAATTAATTTGACTGTAAACACAAAGATATTAGTACAAAATACGTGACGTAG
AAAGTAATAATTTCTTGGGTAGTTTGCAGTTTTAAAATTATGTTTTAAAATGGACTATCATATGCTTACC
GTAACTTGAAAGTATTTCGATTTCTTGGCTTTATATATCTTGTGGAAAGGACGAAACACCGGTATGTCGG
GAACCTCTCCGTTTTAGAGCTAGAAATAGCAAGTTAAAATAAGGCTAGTCCGTTATCAACTTGAAAAAGT
GGCACCGAGTCGGTGCTTTTTTGAATTCAGATCTTACATTTCAGGACATCTAGCTTATCGATACCGTCGA
CTACTCCCTGGAGAGGTTCCCGACATACCTAAGTACCACCATGGGGGCAGGTGCCACCGGCCGCGCCATG
GACGGGCCGCGCCTGCTGCTGTTGCTGCTTCTGGGGGTGTCCCTTGGAGGTGCCAAGGAGGCATGCCCCA
CAGGCCTGTACACACACAGCGGTGAGTGCTGCAAAGCCTGCAACCTGGGCGAGGGTGTGGCCCAGCCTTG
TGGAGCCAACCAGACCGTGTGTGAGCCCTGCCTGGACAGCGTGACGTTCTCCGACGTGGTGAGCGCGACC
GAGCCGTGCAAGCCGTGCACCGAGTGCGTGGGGCTCCAGAGCATGTCGGCGCCGTGCGTGGAGGCCGACG
ACGCCGTGTGCCGCTGCGCCTACGGCTACTACCAGGATGAGACGACTGGGCGCTGCGAGGCGTGCCGCGT
GTGCGAGGCGGGCTCGGGCCTCGTGTTCTCCTGCCAGGACAAGCAGAACACCGTGTGCGAGGAGTGCCCC
GACGGCACGTATTCCGACGAGGCCAACCACGTGGACCCGTGCCTGCCCTGCACCGTGTGCGAGGACACCG
AGCGCCAGCTCCGCGAGTGCACACGCTGGGCCGACGCCGAGTGCGAGGAGATCCCTGGCCGTTGGATTAC
ACGGTCCACACCCCCAGAGGGCTCGGACAGCACAGCCCCCAGCACCCAGGAGCCTGAGGCACCTCCAGAA
CAAGACCTCATAGCCAGCACGGTGGCAGGTGTGGTGACCACAGTGATGGGCAGCTCCCAGCCCGTGGTGA
CCCGAGGCACCACCGACAACCTCATCCCTGTCTATTGCTCCATCCTGGCTGCTGTGGTTGTGGGCCTTGT
GGCCTACATAGCCTTCAAGAGGTGGAACAGGGGGATCCTCCGCGGAGCCACGAACTTCTCTCTGTTAAAG
CAAGCAGGAGATGTTGAAGAAAACCCCGGGCCCATGGTGTCCAAGGGCGAGGAACTGTTCACCGGCGTGG
TGCCCATCCTGGTGGAGCTGGACGGCGACGTGAACGGCCACAAGTTCAGCGTGTCCGGCGAGGGCGAAGG
CGACGCCACCTACGGCAAGCTGACCCTGAAGTTCATCTGCACCACCGGCAAGCTGCCCGTGCCCTGGCCC
ACCCTGGTGACCACCCTGACCTACGGCGTGCAGTGCTTCAGCAGATACCCCGACCACATGAAGCAGCACG
ATTTCTTCAAGAGCGCCATGCCCGAGGGCTACGTCCAGGAGCGCACCATCTTTTTCAAGGACGACGGCAA
CTACAAGACCAGGGCCGAGGTGAAGTTCGAGGGCGACACACTGGTGAACAGGATCGAGCTGAAGGGCATC
GACTTCAAAGAGGACGGCAACATCCTGGGCCACAAGCTGGAATACAACTACAACAGCCACAACGTGTACA
TTATGGCCGACAAGCAGAAGAACGGCATCAAGGTCAACTTCAAGATCCGGCACAACATCGAGGACGGCAG
CGTGCAGCTGGCCGACCACTACCAGCAGAACACCCCCATCGGCGACGGCCCCGTGCTGCTGCCCGACAAC
CACTACCTGAGCACCCAGAGCGCTCTCAGCAAGGACCCCAACGAGAAGCGGGACCACATGGTGCTGAAAG
AATTTGTGACAGCCGCCGGAATCACCCTGGGCATGGACGAGCTGTACAAGAGCAGCGGCCCCAGCGGCAG
CAGCAGCCTGGAAGTGCTGTTCCAGGGCCCCCTGAGCAGCTCTGGCCCCTCTGGCAGCGCCGCCAAGTTC
AAAGAAACAGCTGCTGCTAAATTCGAGCGGCAGCACATGGACAGCGGAGGAGGAGGCGAGAACCTGTACT
TTCAGGGAGGCGGAGGCGGAGGGGACTATAAGGACGACGACGACAAGCTGACCGACGACCTGCCCAGGGC
CTCGTTCCTGGAGAGGTTCCCGACATACCTGATGTCTCGAGGGGGGGCCCGGTACCCAGCTTTTGTTCCC
TTTAGTGAGGGTTAATTGCGCGCTTGGCGTAATCATGGTCATAGCTGTTTCCTGTGTGAAATTGTTATCC
GCTCACAATTCCACACAACATACGAGCCGGAAGCATAAAGTGTAAAGCCTGGGGTGCCTAATGAGTGAGC
TAACTCACATTAATTGCGTTGCGCTCACTGCCCGCTTTCCAGTCGGGAAACCTGTCGTGCCAGCTGCATT
AATGAATCGGCCAACGCGCGGGGAGAGGCGGTTTGCGTATTGGGCGCTCTTCCGCTTCCTCGCTCACTGA
CTCGCTGCGCTCGGTCGTTCGGCTGCGGCGAGCGGTATCAGCTCACTCAAAGGCGGTAATACGGTTATCC
ACAGAATCAGGGGATAACGCAGGAAAGAACATGTGAGCAAAAGGCCAGCAAAAGGCCAGGAACCGTAAAA
AGGCCGCGTTGCTGGCGTTTTTCCATAGGCTCCGCCCCCCTGACGAGCATCACAAAAATCGACGCTCAAG
TCAGAGGTGGCGAAACCCGACAGGACTATAAAGATACCAGGCGTTTCCCCCTGGAAGCTCCCTCGTGCGC
TCTCCTGTTCCGACCCTGCCGCTTACCGGATACCTGTCCGCCTTTCTCCCTTCGGGAAGCGTGGCGCTTT
CTCATAGCTCACGCTGTAGGTATCTCAGTTCGGTGTAGGTCGTTCGCTCCAAGCTGGGCTGTGTGCACGA
ACCCCCCGTTCAGCCCGACCGCTGCGCCTTATCCGGTAACTATCGTCTTGAGTCCAACCCGGTAAGACAC
GACTTATCGCCACTGGCAGCAGCCACTGGTAACAGGATTAGCAGAGCGAGGTATGTAGGCGGTGCTACAG
AGTTCTTGAAGTGGTGGCCTAACTACGGCTACACTAGAAGAACAGTATTTGGTATCTGCGCTCTGCTGAA
GCCAGTTACCTTCGGAAAAAGAGTTGGTAGCTCTTGATCCGGCAAACAAACCACCGCTGGTAGCGGTGGT
TTTTTTGTTTGCAAGCAGCAGATTACGCGCAGAAAAAAAGGATCTCAAGAAGATCCTTTGATCTTTTCTA
CGGGGTCTGACGCTCAGTGGAACGAAAACTCACGTTAAGGGATTTTGGTCATGAGATTATCAAAAAGGAT
CTTCACCTAGATCCTTTTAAATTAAAAATGAAGTTTTAAATCAATCTAAAGTATATATGAGTAAACTTGG
TCTGACAGTTACCAATGCTTAATCAGTGAGGCACCTATCTCAGCGATCTGTCTATTTCGTTCATCCATAG
TTGCCTGACTCCCCGTCGTGTAGATAACTACGATACGGGAGGGCTTACCATCTGGCCCCAGTGCTGCAAT
GATACCGCGAGACCCACGCTCACCGGCTCCAGATTTATCAGCAATAAACCAGCCAGCCGGAAGGGCCGAG
CGCAGAAGTGGTCCTGCAACTTTATCCGCCTCCATCCAGTCTATTAATTGTTGCCGGGAAGCTAGAGTAA
GTAGTTCGCCAGTTAATAGTTTGCGCAACGTTGTTGCCATTGCTACAGGCATCGTGGTGTCACGCTCGTC
GTTTGGTATGGCTTCATTCAGCTCCGGTTCCCAACGATCAAGGCGAGTTACATGATCCCCCATGTTGTGC
AAAAAAGCGGTTAGCTCCTTCGGTCCTCCGATCGTTGTCAGAAGTAAGTTGGCCGCAGTGTTATCACTCA
TGGTTATGGCAGCACTGCATAATTCTCTTACTGTCATGCCATCCGTAAGATGCTTTTCTGTGACTGGTGA
GTACTCAACCAAGTCATTCTGAGAATAGTGTATGCGGCGACCGAGTTGCTCTTGCCCGGCGTCAATACGG
GATAATACCGCGCCACATAGCAGAACTTTAAAAGTGCTCATCATTGGAAAACGTTCTTCGGGGCGAAAAC
TCTCAAGGATCTTACCGCTGTTGAGATCCAGTTCGATGTAACCCACTCGTGCACCCAACTGATCTTCAGC
ATCTTTTACTTTCACCAGCGTTTCTGGGTGAGCAAAAACAGGAAGGCAAAATGCCGCAAAAAAGGGAATA
AGGGCGACACGGAAATGTTGAATACTCATACTCTTCCTTTTTCAATATTATTGAAGCATTTATCAGGGTT
ATTGTCTCATGAGCGGATACATATTTGAATGTATTTAGAAAAATAAACAAATAGGGGTTCCGCGCACATT
TCCCCGAAAAGTGCCACCTG
[124 nt withheld, positions 4641-4764]
C
[91 nt withheld, positions 4766-4856]
A
[49 nt withheld, positions 4858-4906]
CCTTTGACGTTGGAGTCCACGTTCTTT
[37 nt withheld, positions 4934-4970]
ACCCTATCTCGGTCTATTCTTTTGATTTATAAGGGATTTTGCCGATTTCGGCCTATTGGTTAAAAAATGA
GCTGATTTAACAAAAATTTAACGCGAATTTTAACAAAATATTAACGCTTACAATTTCCATTCGCCATTCA
GGCTGCGCAACTGTTGGGAAGGGCGATCGGTGCGGGCCTCTTCGCTATTACGCCAGCTGGCGAAAGGGGG
ATGTGCTGCAAGGCGATTAAGTTGGGTAACGCCAGGGTTTTCCCAGTCA
Features (pLannotate 1.2.2; 18 found; start..end, strand, type, name):
     34..52      +  promoter       T7 promoter: promoter for bacteriophage T7 RNA polymerase
     98..332     +  promoter       U6 promoter: RNA polymerase III promoter for human U6 snRNA
    361..436     +  misc_RNA       gRNA scaffold: guide RNA scaffold for the Streptococcus pyogenes CRISPR/Cas9 system
    472..491     +  misc_feature   MCS (fragment): pBluescript multiple cloning site
    531..1358    +  CDS            NGFR (fragment): TNR16_HUMAN - Also known as TNFRSF16. Experimental evidence at protein level: Swiss-Prot protein existence level 1. Low affinity receptor which can bind to NGF, BDNF, NTF3, and NTF4. Forms a heterodimeric receptor with SORCS2 that binds the precursor forms of NGF, BDNF and NTF3 with high affinity, and has much lower affinity for mature NGF and BDNF (PubMed:24908487). Plays an important role in differentiation and survival of specific neuronal populations during development (By similarity). Can mediate cell survival as well as cell death of neural cells. Plays a role in the inactivation of RHOA
   1377..1429    +  CDS            P2A (fragment): 2A peptide from porcine teschovirus-1 polyprotein Eukaryotic ribosomes fail to insert a peptide bond between the Gly and Pro residues, yielding separate polypeptides.
   1434..2150    +  CDS            EGFP: EGFP is a basic (constitutively fluorescent) green fluorescent protein published in 1996, derived from Aequorea victoria. It is reported to be a rapidly-maturing weak dimer with moderate acid sensitivity.
   2416..2436    +  misc_feature   MCS (fragment): pBluescript multiple cloning site
   2449..2467    -  promoter       T3 promoter: promoter for bacteriophage T3 RNA polymerase
   2512..2528    -  protein_bind   lac operator: The lac repressor binds to the lac operator to inhibit transcription in E. coli. This inhibition can be relieved by adding lactose or isopropyl-β-D-thiogalactopyranoside (IPTG). lac repressor encoded by lacI
   2536..2566    -  promoter       lac promoter: promoter for the E. coli lac operon
   2581..2602    -  protein_bind   CAP binding site: CAP binding activates transcription in the presence of cAMP. E. coli catabolite activator protein
   2615..2707    -  CDS            lacI (fragment): lac repressor; lacI; The lac repressor binds to the lac operator to inhibit transcription in E. coli. This inhibition can be relieved by adding lactose or isopropyl-β-D-thiogalactopyranoside (IPTG).
   2890..3478    -  rep_origin     ori: high-copy-number ColE1/pMB1/pBR322/pUC origin of replication
   3649..4509    -  CDS            AmpR: β-lactamase; bla; confers resistance to ampicillin, carbenicillin, and related antibiotics
   4510..4614    -  promoter       AmpR promoter: bla
   4641..5069    +  rep_origin     f1 ori (sequence partly withheld): f1 bacteriophage origin of replication; arrow indicates direction of (+) strand synthesis
   5100..26      -  CDS            lacZα (fragment) (across the origin): LacZα fragment of β-galactosidase; lacZ fragment
