[The description below was written by a language model from this plasmid's Addgene catalogue record and pLannotate feature annotations shown in this document.]
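Description:
pGTag NGFR EGFP nLAP -2 is a donor plasmid for CRISPR/Cas9-mediated generic tagging of endogenous proteins, built on the pBluescript KS- cloning backbone (5,229 bp in total). It is propagated in E. coli at high copy from a ColE1/pUC-type origin under ampicillin selection. It retains the usual pBluescript elements: an f1 origin, the lac promoter/operator with a lacZα fragment, and T7 and T3 promoters flanking the cloning region.

The payload is a roughly 1.9 kb NGFR-P2A-nLAP(EGFP) cassette cloned between SalI and XhoI. No mammalian promoter is annotated upstream of the cassette, which fits a design in which expression depends on in-frame integration at a target locus. A fragment of the human low-affinity nerve growth factor receptor (NGFR/TNFRSF16) is followed by a P2A peptide and EGFP. Ribosomal skipping at P2A should therefore produce the surface antigen and the EGFP-containing tag as separate polypeptides from one transcript. The record lists NGFR as the selectable marker "for affinity purification", meaning correctly tagged cells can be enriched through the surface antigen rather than by drug selection. The name "nLAP" suggests an N-terminal localisation-and-affinity-purification tag, but apart from EGFP its components are not annotated. The "-2" suffix may denote a reading-frame variant, though the record does not say. Upstream of the cassette sits a human U6 promoter with an S. pyogenes gRNA scaffold. The guide's target is not stated.

Two sequence records accompany the entry. The 5,229 nt record matches the catalogue size and description. An 8,773 nt partial NGS record additionally shows IRES, hygromycin-resistance, MoMLV LTR and SV40 promoter features. None of these is mentioned in the catalogue entry, so they probably do not belong to this construct.
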