Addgene plasmid #194507: pGTag NGFR EGFP nLAP -2
Purpose: CRISPR/Cas9-mediated generic protein tagging
Depositing lab: Frank Schnütgen. Depositing organization: Goethe-Universitaet Frankfurt am Main. Publication: Selection-free endogenous tagging of cell lines by bicistronic co-expression of the surface antigen NGFR. Seibert M, Kurrle N, Stolp V, Nurnberger H, Tzschentke S, Borner L, Wempe F, Serve H, Schnutgen F. MethodsX. 2022 Nov 18;9:101929. doi: 10.1016/j.mex.2022.101929. eCollection 2022. PubMed 36444289.
Backbone
  Vector backbone: pBluescript KS-
  Total vector size (bp): 5229
  Vector type: Bacterial Cloning Vector
  Selectable markers: NGFR for affinity purification
Growth in bacteria
  Bacterial resistance: Ampicillin, 100 μg/mL
  Growth temperature: 37°C
  Growth strain: NEB Stable
  Copy number: High Copy
Gene/Insert
  Gene/Insert name: NGFR-P2A-nLAP(EGFP)
  Insert size (bp): 1890
  Cloning method: Restriction Enzyme; 5′ cloning site SalI (not destroyed); 3′ cloning site XhoI (not destroyed)
  Sequencing primers: 5′ M13 forward; 3′ M13 reverse
Terms and licenses: Academic/Nonprofit Terms; Industry Terms: Not Available to Industry
How to cite: pGTag NGFR EGFP nLAP -2 was a gift from Frank Schnütgen (Addgene plasmid # 194507 ; http://n2t.net/addgene:194507 ; RRID:Addgene_194507)
